>Addgene plasmid #230995 | pCS2+ 3xFLAG-FEM1B C186S | addgene full sequence | sequence record 458981 | Addgene NGS Result
AGTTCGCCAGTTAATAGTTTGCGCAACGTTGTTGCCATTGCTACAGGCATCGTGGTGTCACGCTCGTCGT
TTGGTATGGCTTCATTCAGCTCCGGTTCCCAACGATCAAGGCGAGTTACATGATCCCCCATGTTGTGCAA
AAAAGCGGTTAGCTCCTTCGGTCCTCCGATCGTTGTCAGAAGTAAGTTGGCCGCAGTGTTATCACTCATG
GTTATGGCAGCACTGCATAATTCTCTTACTGTCATGCCATCCGTAAGATGCTTTTCTGTGACTGGTGAGT
ACTCAACCAAGTCATTCTGAGAATAGTGTATGCGGCGACCGAGTTGCTCTTGCCCGGCGTCAATACGGGA
TAATACCGCGCCACATAGCAGAACTTTAAAAGTGCTCATCATTGGAAAACGTTCTTCGGGGCGAAAACTC
TCAAGGATCTTACCGCTGTTGAGATCCAGTTCGATGTAACCCACTCGTGCACCCAACTGATCTTCAGCAT
CTTTTACTTTCACCAGCGTTTCTGGGTGAGCAAAAACAGGAAGGCAAAATGCCGCAAAAAAGGGAATAAG
GGCGACACGGAAATGTTGAATACTCATACTCTTCCTTTTTCAATATTATTGAAGCATTTATCAGGGTTAT
TGTCTCATGAGCGGATACATATTTGAATGTATTTAGAAAAATAAACAAATAGGGGTTCCGCGCACATTTC
CCCGAAAAGTGCCACCTAAATTGTAAGCGTTAATATTTTGTTAAAATTCGCGTTAAATTTTTGTTAAATC
AGCTCATTTTTTAACCAATAGGCCGAAATCGGCAAAATCCCTTATAAATCAAAAGAATAGACCGAGATAG
GGT
[37 nt withheld, positions 844-880]
AAAGAACGTGGACTCCAACGTCAAAGG
[49 nt withheld, positions 908-956]
T
[91 nt withheld, positions 958-1048]
G
[124 nt withheld, positions 1050-1173]
CCCATTCGCCATTCAGGCTGCGCAACTGTTGGGAAGGGCGATCGGTGCGGGCCTCTTCGCTATTACGCCA
GTCGACCGCCAATTCAATATGGCGTATATGGACTCATGCCAATTCAATATGGTGGATCTGGACCTGTGCC
AATTCAATATGGCGTATATGGACTCGTGCCAATTCAATATGGTGGATCTGGACCCCAGCCAATTCAATAT
GGCGGACTTGGCACCATGCCAATTCAATATGGCGGACCTGGCACTGTGCCAACTGGGGAGGGGTCTACTT
GGCACGGTGCCAAGTTTGAGGAGGGGTCTTGGCCCTGTGCCAAGTCCGCCATATTGAATTGGCATGGTGC
CAATAATGGCGGCCATATTGGCTATATGCCAGGATCAATATATAGGCAATATCCAATATGGCCCTATGCC
AATATGGCTATTGGCCAGGTTCAATACTATGTATTGGCCCTATGCCATATAGTATTCCATATATGGGTTT
TCCTATTGACGTAGATAGCCCCTCCCAATGGGCGGTCCCATATACCATATATGGGGCTTCCTAATACCGC
CCATAGCCACTCCCCCATTGACGTCAATGGTCTCTATATATGGTCTTTCCTATTGACGTCATATGGGCGG
TCCTATTGACGTATATGGCGCCTCCCCCATTGACGTCAATTACGGTAAATGGCCCGCCTGGCTCAATGCC
CATTGACGTCAATAGGACCACCCACCATTGACGTCAATGGGATGGCTCATTGCCCATTCATATCCGTTCT
CACGCCCCCTATTGACGTCAATGACGGTAAATGGCCCACTTGGCAGTACATCAATATCTATTAATAGTAA
CTTGGCAAGTACATTACTATTGGAAGTACGCCAGGGTACATTGGCAGTACTCCCATTGACGTCAATGGCG
GTAAATGGCCCGCGATGGCTGCCAAGTACATCCCCATTGACGTCAATGGGGAGGGGCAATGACGCAAATG
GGCGTTCCATTGACGTAAATGGGCGGTAGGCGTGCCTAATGGGAGGTCTATATAAGCAATGCTCGTTTAG
GGAACCGCCATTCTGCCTGGGGACGTCGGAGCAAGCTTGATTTAGGTGACACTATAGAATACAAGCTACT
TGTTCTTTTTGCAGGATCCGCCACCATGGACTACAAAGACCATGACGGTGATTATAAAGATCATGACATC
GATTACAAGGATGACGATGACAAGGGCGGAGGAGTCGACATGGAGGGCCTGGCTGGCTATGTGTACAAGG
CGGCCAGCGAGGGCAAGGTGCTCACTCTGGCTGCCTTGCTCCTTAACCGGTCAGAGAGCGATATCCGCTA
CCTGCTGGGCTATGTCAGTCAGCAGGGAGGACAGCGCTCCACACCCCTCATCATCGCAGCCCGCAATGGG
CACGCCAAGGTGGTGCGCTTGCTGTTAGAACACTACCGTGTGCAGACCCAGCAGACCGGCACCGTCCGCT
TCGACGGGTATGTCATTGACGGTGCCACTGCTCTTTGGTGTGCTGCGGGAGCCGGACATTTTGAAGTTGT
TAAACTTCTAGTCAGCCATGGAGCCAACGTGAACCACACCACAGTCACTAACTCAACTCCATTGCGGGCA
GCATGCTTTGATGGCAGACTGGACATTGTGAAATATTTGGTTGAAAATAATGCCAATATCAGCATTGCCA
ACAAGTATGACAACACCTGCCTAATGATCGCAGCATATAAAGGGCACACTGATGTGGTCAGATACCTCTT
AGAACAACGTGCTGATCCCAATGCTAAAGCACACTCTGGAGCCACAGCTTTGCACTTTGCAGCCGAAGCT
GGTCACATTGACATTGTGAAAGAACTGATAAAATGGAGAGCTGCAATAGTGGTGAATGGCCATGGGATGA
CACCATTGAAGGTGGCCGCTGAAAGCTGTAAAGCTGATGTCGTTGAACTGTTGCTCTCTCATGCTGATTG
TGACCGCAGAAGTCGGATTGAAGCCTTGGAGCTCTTGGGTGCCTCCTTTGCAAATGATCGTGAGAACTAT
GACATCATGAAGACATACCACTATTTATATTTAGCTATGTTGGAGAGATTTCAGGATGGTGACAACATTC
TTGAAAAAGAGGTTCTCCCACCCATCCATGCTTATGGGAACAGAACTGAGTGTAGGAACCCACAGGAATT
GGAGGCTATTCGGCAAGACAGAGATGCTCTTCACATGGAGGGCCTTATAGTTCGGGAACGGATTTTAGGT
GCTGACAACATTGATGTTTCCCACCCCATCATTTACAGAGGGGCTGTCTATGCTGATAACATGGAGTTCG
AGCAGTGCATCAAATTGTGGCTCCACGCACTACACCTGAGGCAGAAAGGTAACAGGAATACCCACAAAGA
TCTGCTTCGGTTTGCTCAAGTCTTCTCTCAGATGATACACCTCAATGAAGCTGTGAAGGCCCCAGACATA
GAGTGCGTTTTGAGATGCAGTGTCTTGGAAATAGAGCAGAGCATGAACAGAGTTAAAAATATCTCCGATG
CCGACGTCCACAGTGCCATGGATAACTATGAGTGTAACCTCTATACCTTTCTGTACCTCGTGTGCATCTC
CACCAAGACACAGTGTAGCGAAGAAGATCAGTGCAGAATTAACAAGCAGATCTACAACCTGATTCACCTG
GACCCCAGAACACGGGAAGGTTTTTCCTTGCTACACCTGGCTGTCAACTCGAACACACCAGTTGATGATT
TCCATACTAACGATGTCTGCAGCTTTCCCAACGCTCTGGTCACAAAGCTCCTGCTGGACTGTGGCGCTGA
GGTAAATGCAGTGGACAATGAGGGGAACAGTGCCCTCCACATTATCGTCCAGTACAACAGGCCCATCAGT
GATTTTCTGACTTTGCACTCCATCATCATCAGCCTTGTGGAGGCTGGAGCTCACACCGACATGACAAACA
AGCAGAATAAAACTCCGCTAGACAAAAGTACAACTGGGGTGTCTGAAATACTACTTAAAACTCAGATGAA
GATGAGCCTCAAGTGCCTGGCTGCCCGAGCAGTTCGGGCTAATGACATTAACTACCAAGACCAGATCCCC
CGGACTCTTGAAGAGTTTGTTGGATTTCATTAATCTAGAACTATAGTGAGTCGTATTACGTAGATCCAGA
CATGATAAGATACATTGATGAGTTTGGACAAACCACAACTAGAATGCAGTGAAAAAAATGCTTTATTTGT
GAAATTTGTGATGCTATTGCTTTATTTGTAACCATTATAAGCTGCAATAAACAAGTTAACAACAACAATT
GCATTCATTTTATGTTTCAGGTTCAGGGGGAGGTGTGGGAGGTTTTTTAATTCGCGGCCGCGGCGCCAAT
GCATTGGGCCCGGTACCCAGCTTTTGTTCCCTTTAGTGAGGGTTAATTGCGCGCTTGGCGTAATCATGGT
CATAGCTGTTTCCTGTGTGAAATTGTTATCCGCTCACAATTCCACACAACATACGAGCCGGGAGCATAAA
GTGTAAAGCCTGGGGTGCCTAATGAGTGAGCTAACTCACATTAATTGCGTTGCGCTCACTGCCCGCTTTC
CAGTCGGGAAACCTGTCGTGCCAGCTGCATTAATGAATCGGCCAACGCGCGGGGAGAGGCGGTTTGCGTA
TTGGGCGCTCTTCCGCTTCCTCGCTCACTGACTCGCTGCGCTCGGTCGTTCGGCTGCGGCGAGCGGTATC
AGCTCACTCAAAGGCGGTAATACGGTTATCCACAGAATCAGGGGATAACGCAGGAAAGAACATGTGAGCA
AAAGGCCAGCAAAAGGCCAGGAACCGTAAAAAGGCCGCGTTGCTGGCGTTTTTCCATAGGCTCCGCCCCC
CTGACGAGCATCACAAAAATCGACGCTCAAGTCAGAGGTGGCGAAACCCGACAGGACTATAAAGATACCA
GGCGTTTCCCCCTGGAAGCTCCCTCGTGCGCTCTCCTGTTCCGACCCTGCCGCTTACCGGATACCTGTCC
GCCTTTCTCCCTTCGGGAAGCGTGGCGCTTTCTCATAGCTCACGCTGTAGGTATCTCAGTTCGGTGTAGG
TCGTTCGCTCCAAGCTGGGCTGTGTGCACGAACCCCCCGTTCAGCCCGACCGCTGCGCCTTATCCGGTAA
CTATCGTCTTGAGTCCAACCCGGTAAGACACGACTTATCGCCACTGGCAGCAGCCACTGGTAACAGGATT
AGCAGAGCGAGGTATGTAGGCGGTGCTACAGAGTTCTTGAAGTGGTGGCCTAACTACGGCTACACTAGAA
GAACAGTATTTGGTATCTGCGCTCTGCTGAAGCCAGTTACCTTCGGAAAAAGAGTTGGTAGCTCTTGATC
CGGCAAACAAACCACCGCTGGTAGCGGTGGTTTTTTTGTTTGCAAGCAGCAGATTACGCGCAGAAAAAAA
GGATCTCAAGAAGATCCTTTGATCTTTTCTACGGGGTCTGACGCTCAGTGGAACGAAAACTCACGTTAAG
GGATTTTGGTCATGAGATTATCAAAAAGGATCTTCACCTAGATCCTTTTAAATTAAAAATGAAGTTTTAA
ATCAATCTAAAGTATATATGAGTAAACTTGGTCTGACAGTTACCAATGCTTAATCAGTGAGGCACCTATC
TCAGCGATCTGTCTATTTCGTTCATCCATAGTTGCCTGACTCCCCGTCGTGTAGATAACTACGATACGGG
AGGGCTTACCATCTGGCCCCAGTGCTGCAATGATACCGCGAGACCCACGCTCACCGGCTCCAGATTTATC
AGCAATAAACCAGCCAGCCGGAAGGGCCGAGCGCAGAAGTGGTCCTGCAACTTTATCCGCCTCCATCCAG
TCTATTAATTGTTGCCGGGAAGCTAGAGTAAGT
Features (pLannotate 1.2.2; 16 found; start..end, strand, type, name):
    588..692     -  promoter       AmpR promoter: bla
    745..1173    -  rep_origin     f1 ori (sequence partly withheld): f1 bacteriophage origin of replication; arrow indicates direction of (+) strand synthesis
   1178..1244    -  CDS            lacZα (fragment): LacZα fragment of β-galactosidase; lacZ fragment
   1251..2228    +  promoter       CMV IE94 promoter: enhancer/promoter region of simian cytomegalovirus major immediate early transcription unit IE94
   2263..2281    +  promoter       SP6 promoter: promoter for bacteriophage SP6 RNA polymerase
   2322..2387    +  CDS            3xFLAG: three tandem FLAG® epitope tags, followed by an enterokinase cleavage site
   2403..4283    +  CDS            Fem1b: FEM1B_MOUSE - Also known as F1aa, Kiaa0396. Experimental evidence at protein level: Swiss-Prot protein existence level 1. Component of an E3 ubiquitin-protein ligase complex, in which it may act as a substrate recognition subunit. Involved in apoptosis by acting as a death receptor-associated protein that mediates apoptosis. Also involved in glucose homeostasis in pancreatic islet. Functions as an adapter/mediator in replication stress-induced signaling that leads to the activation of CHEK1 (By similarity). From Mus musculus (Mouse).
   4294..4311    -  promoter       T7 promoter (fragment): promoter for bacteriophage T7 RNA polymerase
   4316..4450    -  polyA_signal   SV40 poly(A) signal: SV40 polyadenylation signal
   4563..4581    -  promoter       T3 promoter: promoter for bacteriophage T3 RNA polymerase
   4626..4642    -  protein_bind   lac operator: The lac repressor binds to the lac operator to inhibit transcription in E. coli. This inhibition can be relieved by adding lactose or isopropyl-β-D-thiogalactopyranoside (IPTG). lac repressor encoded by lacI
   4650..4680    -  promoter       lac promoter: promoter for the E. coli lac operon
   4695..4716    -  protein_bind   CAP binding site: CAP binding activates transcription in the presence of cAMP. E. coli catabolite activator protein
   4729..4821    -  CDS            lacI (fragment): lac repressor; lacI; The lac repressor binds to the lac operator to inhibit transcription in E. coli. This inhibition can be relieved by adding lactose or isopropyl-β-D-thiogalactopyranoside (IPTG).
   5004..5592    -  rep_origin     ori: high-copy-number ColE1/pMB1/pBR322/pUC origin of replication
   5763..587     -  CDS            AmpR (across the origin): β-lactamase; bla; confers resistance to ampicillin, carbenicillin, and related antibiotics
