[The description below was written by a language model from this plasmid's Addgene catalogue record and pLannotate feature annotations shown in this document.]
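Description:
pCS2+ 3xFLAG-FEM1B C186S is a mammalian expression plasmid of about 6 kb built on the pCS2+ backbone for transient overexpression of a mutant form of mouse FEM1B. It is propagated in E. coli through a high-copy ColE1/pUC-type origin and selected with ampicillin via the β-lactamase gene and its native promoter. An f1 phage origin is also present, along with remnants of the lac region (lacZα and lacI fragments, lac promoter, operator and CAP site) carried over from the parental cloning vector.

The expression cassette is driven by the simian cytomegalovirus IE94 enhancer/promoter, a strong constitutive promoter in mammalian cells, and is terminated by an SV40 polyadenylation signal. An SP6 promoter lies between the CMV promoter and the coding region, so capped mRNA could in principle also be made by in vitro transcription, a standard feature of pCS2+. T7 (partial) and T3 promoters sit downstream in the opposite orientation. The open reading frame begins with an N-terminal 3xFLAG epitope, useful for immunoblotting and affinity purification, fused to Fem1b, which was inserted by Gibson assembly. The annotated Fem1b coding region spans roughly 1.9 kb, which is longer than the 1184 bp insert size listed in the catalogue entry.

FEM1B acts as a substrate recognition subunit of an E3 ubiquitin ligase complex. The Cys186-to-Ser substitution carried here is recorded as abolishing substrate binding, so the construct serves as a binding-deficient control alongside wild-type FEM1B in overexpression, interaction and ubiquitylation studies, in the context of work on the cellular response to reductive stress.
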