Addgene plasmid #230995: pCS2+ 3xFLAG-FEM1B C186S
Purpose: Transient overexpression of mouse FEM1B in mammalian cells. Mutation abolishes substrate binding.
Depositing lab: Michael Rape. Depositing organization: University of California, Berkeley. Publication: A Cellular Mechanism to Detect and Alleviate Reductive Stress. Manford AG, Rodriguez-Perez F, Shih KY, Shi Z, Berdan CA, Choe M, Titov DV, Nomura DK, Rape M. Cell. 2020 Oct 1;183(1):46-61.e21. doi: 10.1016/j.cell.2020.08.034. Epub 2020 Sep 16. PubMed 32941802.
Backbone
  Vector backbone: pCS2+
  Vector type: Mammalian Expression
Growth in bacteria
  Bacterial resistance: Ampicillin, 100 μg/mL
  Growth temperature: 37°C
  Growth strain: DH5alpha
  Copy number: Unknown
Gene/Insert
  Gene/Insert name: FEM1B
  Species: M. musculus (mouse)
  Insert size (bp): 1184
  Mutation: mutated Cys186 to Ser
  Entrez Gene: Fem1b (a.k.a. mKIAA0396)
  Tag / fusion protein: 3xFLAG (N terminal on insert)
  Cloning method: Gibson Cloning
  Sequencing primers: 5′ ATTTAGGTGACACTATAG
Terms and licenses: Academic/Nonprofit Terms; Industry Terms: Not Available to Industry
How to cite: pCS2+ 3xFLAG-FEM1B C186S was a gift from Michael Rape (Addgene plasmid # 230995 ; http://n2t.net/addgene:230995 ; RRID:Addgene_230995)
